Addgene plasmid #188054: pBad-mCherry-XL (R125K)
Purpose: Expresses His-tagged, Arabinose-inducible mCherry-XL (R125K) in bacteria
Depositing lab: Ralph Jimenez. Depositing organization: University of Colorado, Boulder. Publication: Directed Evolution of a Bright Variant of mCherry: Suppression of Nonradiative Decay by Fluorescence Lifetime Selections. Mukherjee S, Manna P, Hung ST, Vietmeyer F, Friis P, Palmer AE, Jimenez R. J Phys Chem B. 2022 Jun 16. doi: 10.1021/acs.jpcb.2c01956. PubMed 35709514.
Backbone
  Vector backbone: pBad His+
  Backbone manufacturer: ThermoFisher
  Backbone size w/o insert (bp): 4000
  Total vector size (bp): 4700
  Vector type: Bacterial Expression
Growth in bacteria
  Bacterial resistance: Ampicillin, 100 μg/mL
  Growth temperature: 37°C
  Growth strain: DH5alpha
  Growth instructions: Induced expression with 0.1% arabinose
  Copy number: Low Copy
Gene/Insert
  Gene/Insert name: mCherry-XL (R125K)
  Species: Synthetic
  Insert size (bp): 708
  Mutation: differs from mCherry by R125K, W143S, I161V, Q163Y and I197R
  Promoter: araBAD
  Tag / fusion protein: 6xHis (N terminal on insert)
  Cloning method: Unknown
  Sequencing primers: 5′ QB0068 (Quintara Bio); 3′ QB0069 (Quintara Bio)
Terms and licenses: Academic/Nonprofit Terms; Industry Terms: Not Available to Industry
Depositor comments: Please note: The amino acid numbering of mutations is based on the mCherry crystal structure (PDB: 2H5Q), which is missing the first five amino acids.
How to cite: pBad-mCherry-XL (R125K) was a gift from Ralph Jimenez (Addgene plasmid # 188054 ; http://n2t.net/addgene:188054 ; RRID:Addgene_188054)
