[The description below was written by a language model from this plasmid's Addgene catalogue record and pLannotate feature annotations shown in this document.]
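Description:
pBad-mCherry-XL (R125K) is a bacterial expression plasmid built on the commercial pBad His+ backbone for arabinose-inducible production of a His-tagged red fluorescent protein in E. coli. It carries a ColE1/pMB1-type origin with the pBR322 bom region and is selected through the β-lactamase (AmpR) gene; an M13 phage origin is also annotated. Only short fragments of rop and of the tetracycline resistance gene and its promoter remain, as pBR322-derived remnants. The catalogue lists the plasmid as low copy, whereas the automated annotation labels the origin generically as a high-copy type. The catalogue also gives a total size of about 4.7 kb, while the sequenced record is 5,420 nt.

The expression cassette is driven by the araBAD promoter, with the araC regulator encoded divergently on the opposite strand. This keeps transcription low until L-arabinose is supplied. Downstream lie the phage T7 gene 10 ribosome binding site and an N-terminal leader. The leader consists of a 6xHis stretch (annotated as a fragment of a composite tag), the T7 gene 10 leader peptide and the Xpress epitope with its enterokinase cleavage site. The mCherry-derived coding sequence of about 708 bp follows, and transcription ends at the rrnB T1 and T2 terminators.

The insert is a synthetic variant that differs from mCherry by R125K, W143S, I161V, Q163Y and I197R. The numbering follows the mCherry crystal structure, which lacks the first five residues. The associated work concerns directed evolution of a brighter mCherry through fluorescence lifetime selections. The plasmid therefore suits bacterial expression and His-tag purification of this variant for characterisation or comparison with related red fluorescent proteins.
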