Features (pLannotate 1.2.2; 18 found; start..end, strand, type, name):
      1..285     +  promoter       araBAD promoter: araBAD; promoter of the L-arabinose operon of E. coli; the araC regulatory gene is transcribed in the opposite direction (Guzman et al., 1995)
    312..334     +  RBS            RBS: efficient ribosome binding site from bacteriophage T7 gene 10 (Olins and Rangwala, 1989)
    354..374     +  CDS            capTEV™ (fragment): composite tag for in vivo biotinylation, TEV protease cleavage, and 6xHis tagging
    375..407     +  CDS            T7 tag (gene 10 leader): leader peptide from bacteriophage T7 gene 10 promotes efficient translation in E. coli
    411..434     +  CDS            Xpress™ tag: Xpress™ epitope tag, including an enterokinase recognition and cleavage site
    447..1156    +  CDS            mCherry (fragment): monomeric derivative of DsRed fluorescent protein (Shaner et al., 2004) mammalian codon-optimized
   1254..1369    +  ncRNA          5S rRNA: Accession: RF00001 - 5S ribosomal RNA
   1373..1444    +  terminator     rrnB T1 terminator: transcription terminator T1 from the E. coli rrnB gene
   1551..1578    +  terminator     rrnB T2 terminator: transcription terminator T2 from the E. coli rrnB gene
   1597..1688    +  promoter       AmpR promoter: bla
   1689..2549    +  CDS            AmpR: β-lactamase; bla; confers resistance to ampicillin, carbenicillin, and related antibiotics
   2591..2971    +  rep_origin     M13 ori (sequence partly withheld): M13 bacteriophage origin of replication; arrow indicates direction of (+) strand synthesis
   3157..3745    +  rep_origin     ori: high-copy-number ColE1/pMB1/pBR322/pUC origin of replication
   3931..4071    -  misc_feature   bom: basis of mobility region from pBR322
   4173..4212    -  CDS            rop (fragment): Rop protein, which maintains plasmids at low copy number; rop
   4213..4398    -  CDS            TcR (fragment): tetracycline efflux protein; tet; confers resistance to tetracycline
   4408..4426    +  promoter       tet promoter (fragment): E. coli promoter for tetracycline efflux protein gene
   4516..5394    -  CDS            araC: L-arabinose regulatory protein; araC
>Addgene plasmid #188054 | pBad-mCherry-XL (R125K) | addgene full sequence | sequence record 372428 | Addgene NGS Result
AAGAAACCAATTGTCCATATTGCATCAGACATTGCCGTCACTGCGTCTTTTACTGGCTCTTCTCGCTAAC
CAAACCGGTAACCCCGCTTATTAAAAGCATTCTGTAACAAAGCGGGACCAAAGCCATGACAAAAACGCGT
AACAAAAGTGTCTATAATCACGGCAGAAAAGTCCACATTGATTATTTGCACGGCGTCACACTTTGCTATG
CCATAGCATTTTTATCCATAAGATTAGCGGATACTACCTGACGCTTTTTATCGCAACTCTCTACTGTTTC
TCCATACCCGTTTTTTTGGGCTAGAAATAATTTTGTTTAACTTTAAGAAGGAGATATACATATGCGGGGT
TCTCATCATCATCATCATCATGGTATGGCTAGCATGACTGGTGGACAGCAAATGGGTCGGGATCTGTACG
ACGATGACGATAAGGATCCCAAAAAAATGGTGAGCAAGGGCGAGGAGGATAACATGGCCATCATCAAGGA
GTTCATGCGCTTCAAGGTGCACATGGAGGGCTCCGTGAACGGCCACGAGTTCGAGATCGAGGGCGAGGGC
GAGGGCCGCCCCTACGAGGGCACCCAGACCGCCAAGCTGAAGGTGACCAAGGGTGGCCCCCTGCCCTTCG
CCTGGGACATCCTGTCCCCTCAGTTCATGTACGGCTCCAAGGCCTACGTGAAGCACCCCGCCGACATCCC
CGACTACTTGAAGCTGTCATTCCCCGAGGGCTTCAAGTGGGAGCGCGTGATGAACTTCGAGGACGGCGGC
GTGGTGACCGTGACCCAGGACTCCTCCCTGCAGGACGGCGAGTTCATCTACAAGGTGAAGCTGAAGGGCA
CCAACTTTCCCTCCGACGGCCCCGTAATGCAGAAGAAGACCATGGGCAGTGAGGCCTCCTCCGAGCGGAT
GTACCCCGAGGACGGCGCCCTGAAGGGCGAGGTTAAGTATAGGCTGAAGCTGAAGGACGGCGGCCACTAC
GACGCTGAGGTCAAGACCACCTACAAGGCCAAGAAGCCCGTGCAGCTGCCCGGCGCCTACAACGTCAACC
GTAAGTTGGACATCACCTCCCACAACGAGGACTACACCATCGTGGAACAGTACGAACGCGCCGAGGGCCG
CCACTCCACCGGCGGCATGGACGAGCTGTACAAGTAAGAATTCGAAGCTTGGCTGTTTTGGCGGATGAGA
GAAGATTTTCAGCCTGATACAGATTAAATCAGAACGCAGAAGCGGTCTGATAAAACAGAATTTGTCTGGC
GGCAGTAGCGCGGTGGTCCCACCTGACCCCATGCCGAACTCAGAAGTGAAACGCCGTAGCGCCGATGGTA
GTGTGGGGTCTCCCCATGCGAGAGTAGGGAACTGCCAGGCATCAAATAAAACGAAAGGCTCAGTCGAAAG
ACTGGGCCTTTCGTTTTATCTGTTGTTTGTCGGTGAACGCTCTCCGGAGTAGGACAAATCCGCCGGGAGC
GGATTTGAACGTTGCGAAGCAACGGCCCGGAGGGTGGCGGGCAGGACGCCCGCCATAAACTGCCAGGCAT
CAAATTAAGCAGAAGGCCATCCTGACGGATGGCCTTTTTGCGTTTCTACAAACTCTTTTGTTTATTTTTC
TAAATACATTCAAATATGTATCCGCTCATGAGACAATAACCCTGATAAATGCTTCAATAATATTGAAAAA
GGAAGAGTATGAGTATTCAACATTTCCGTGTCGCCCTTATTCCCTTTTTTGCGGCATTTTGCCTTCCTGT
TTTTGCTCACCCAGAAACGCTGGTGAAAGTAAAAGATGCTGAAGATCAGTTGGGTGCACGAGTGGGTTAC
ATCGAACTGGATCTCAACAGCGGTAAGATCCTTGAGAGTTTTCGCCCCGAAGAACGTTTTCCAATGATGA
GCACTTTTAAAGTTCTGCTATGTGGCGCGGTATTATCCCGTGTTGACGCCGGGCAAGAGCAACTCGGTCG
CCGCATACACTATTCTCAGAATGACTTGGTTGAGTACTCACCAGTCACAGAAAAGCATCTTACGGATGGC
ATGACAGTAAGAGAATTATGCAGTGCTGCCATAACCATGAGTGATAACACTGCGGCCAACTTACTTCTGA
CAACGATCGGAGGACCGAAGGAGCTAACCGCTTTTTTGCACAACATGGGGGATCATGTAACTCGCCTTGA
TCGTTGGGAACCGGAGCTGAATGAAGCCATACCAAACGACGAGCGTGACACCACGATGCCTGCAGCAATG
GCAACAACGTTGCGCAAACTATTAACTGGCGAACTACTTACTCTAGCTTCCCGGCAACAATTAATAGACT
GGATGGAGGCGGATAAAGTTGCAGGACCACTTCTGCGCTCGGCCCTTCCGGCTGGCTGGTTTATTGCTGA
TAAATCTGGAGCCGGTGAGCGTGGGTCTCGCGGTATCATTGCAGCACTGGGGCCAGATGGTAAGCCCTCC
CGTATCGTAGTTATCTACACGACGGGGAGTCAGGCAACTATGGATGAACGAAATAGACAGATCGCTGAGA
TAGGTGCCTCACTGATTAAGCATTGGTAACTGTCAGACCAAGTTTACTCATATATACTTTAGATTGATT
[125 nt withheld, positions 2590-2714]
C
[141 nt withheld, positions 2716-2856]
CCTTTGACGTTGGAGTCCACGTTCTTT
[37 nt withheld, positions 2884-2920]
ACCCTATCTCGGGCTATTCTTTTGATTTATAAGGGATTTTGCCGATTTCGGCCTATTGGTTAAAAAATGA
GCTGATTTAACAAAAATTTAACGCGAATTTTAACAAAATATTAACGTTTACAATTTAAAAGGATCTAGGT
GAAGATCCTTTTTGATAATCTCATGACCAAAATCCCTTAACGTGAGTTTTCGTTCCACTGAGCGTCAGAC
CCCGTAGAAAAGATCAAAGGATCTTCTTGAGATCCTTTTTTTCTGCGCGTAATCTGCTGCTTGCAAACAA
AAAAACCACCGCTACCAGCGGTGGTTTGTTTGCCGGATCAAGAGCTACCAACTCTTTTTCCGAAGGTAAC
TGGCTTCAGCAGAGCGCAGATACCAAATACTGTCCTTCTAGTGTAGCCGTAGTTAGGCCACCACTTCAAG
AACTCTGTAGCACCGCATACATACCTCGCTCTGCTAATCCTGTTACCAGTGGCTGCTGCCAGTGGCGATA
AGTCGTGTCTTACCGGGTTGGACTCAAGACGATAGTTACCGGATAAGGCGCAGCGGTCGGGCTGAACGGG
GGGTTCGTGCACACAGCCCAGCTTGGAGCGAACGACCTACACCGAACTGAGATACCTACAGCGTGAGCTA
TGAGAAAGCGCCACGCTTCCCGAAGGGAGAAAGGCGGACAGGTATCCGGTAAGCGGCAGGGTCGGAACAG
GAGAGCGCACGAGGGAGCTTCCAGGGGGAAACGCCTGGTATCTTTATAGTCCTGTCGGGTTTCGCCACCT
CTGACTTGAGCGTCGATTTTTGTGATGCTCGTCAGGGGGGCGGAGCCTATGGAAAAACGCCAGCAACGCG
GCCTTTTTACGGTTCCTGGCCTTTTGCTGGCCTTTTGCTCACATGTTCTTTCCTGCGTTATCCCCTGATT
CTGTGGATAACCGTATTACCGCCTTTGAGTGAGCTGATACCGCTCGCCGCAGCCGAACGACCGAGCGCAG
CGAGTCAGTGAGCGAGGAAGCGGAAGAGCGCCTGATGCGGTATTTTCTCCTTACGCATCTGTGCGGTATT
TCACACCGCATCTGGTGCACTCTCAGTACAATCTGCTCTGATGCCGCATAGTTAAGCCAGTATACACTCC
GCTATCGCTACGTGACTGGGTCATGGCTGCGCCCCGACACCCGCCAACACCCGCTGACGCGCCCTGACGG
GCTTGTCTGCTCCCGGCATCCGCTTACAGACAAGCTGTGACCGTCTCCGGGAGCTGCATGTGTCAGAGGT
TTTCACCGTCATCACCGAAACGCGCGAGGCAGAAGGAGATGGCGCCCAACAGTCCCCCGGCCACGGGGCC
TGCCACCATACCCACGCCGAAACAAGCGCTCATGAGCCCGAAGTGGCGAGCCCGATCTTCCCCATCGGTG
ATGTCGGCGATATAGGCGCCAGCAACCGCACCTGTGGCGCCGGTGATGCCGGCCACGATGCGTCCGGCGT
AGAGGATCTGCTCATGTTTGACAGCTTATCATCGATGCATAATGTGCCTGTCAAATGGACGAAGCAGGGA
TTCTGCAAACCCTATGCTACTCCGTCAAGCCGTCAATTGTCTGATTCGTTACCAATTATGACAACTTGAC
GGCTACATCATTCACTTTTTCTTCACAACCGGCACGGAACTCGCTCGGGCTGGCCCCGGTGCATTTTTTA
AATACCCGCGAGAAATAGAGTTGATCGTCAAAACCAACATTGCGACCGACGGTGGCGATAGGCATCCGGG
TGGTGCTCAAAAGCAGCTTCGCCTGGCTGATACGTTGGTCCTCGCGCCAGCTTAAGACGCTAATCCCTAA
CTGCTGGCGGAAAAGATGTGACAGACGCGACGGCGACAAGCAAACATGCTGTGCGACGCTGGCGATATCA
AAATTGCTGTCTGCCAGGTGATCGCTGATGTACTGACAAGCCTCGCGTACCCGATTATCCATCGGTGGAT
GGAGCGACTCGTTAATCGCTTCCATGCGCCGCAGTAACAATTGCTCAAGCAGATTTATCGCCAGCAGCTC
CGAATAGCGCCCTTCCCCTTGCCCGGCGTTAATGATTTGCCCAAACAGGTCGCTGAAATGCGGCTGGTGC
GCTTCATCCGGGCGAAAGAACCCCGTATTGGCAAATATTGACGGCCAGTTAAGCCATTCATGCCAGTAGG
CGCGCGGACGAAAGTAAACCCACTGGTGATACCATTCGCGAGCCTCCGGATGACGACCGTAGTGATGAAT
CTCTCCTGGCGGGAACAGCAAAATATCACCCGGTCGGCAAACAAATTCTCGTCCCTGATTTTTCACCACC
CCCTGACCGCGAATGGTGAGATTGAGAATATAACCTTTCATTCCCAGCGGTCGGTCGATAAAAAAATCGA
GATAACCGTTGGCCTCAATCGGCGTTAAACCCGCCACCAGATGGGCATTAAACGAGTATCCCGGCAGCAG
GGGATCATTTTGCGCTTCAGCCATACTTTTCATACTCCCGCCATTCAGAG
