>Addgene plasmid #188054 | pBad-mCherry-XL (R125K) | depositor partial sequence | sequence record 364880 | gene + surrounding sequence including upstream His tag and linker
GATGCGGGTCTACCTGACGCTTTTTATCGCACTCTCTACTGTTTCTCCATACCCGTTTTTTTGGGCTAGA
AATAATTTTGTTTAACTTTAAGAAGGAGATATACATATGCGGGGTTCTCATCATCATCATCATCATGGTA
TGGCTAGCATGACTGGTGGACAGCAAATGGGTCGGGATCTGTACGACGATGACGATAAGGATCCCAAAAA
AATGGTGAGCAAGGGCGAGGAGGATAACATGGCCATCATCAAGGAGTTCATGCGCTTCAAGGTGCACATG
GAGGGCTCCGTGAACGGCCACGAGTTCGAGATCGAGGGCGAGGGCGAGGGCCGCCCCTACGAGGGCACCC
AGACCGCCAAGCTGAAGGTGACCAAGGGTGGCCCCCTGCCCTTCGCCTGGGACATCCTGTCCCCTCAGTT
CATGTACGGCTCCAAGGCCTACGTGAAGCACCCCGCCGACATCCCCGACTACTTGAAGCTGTCATTCCCC
GAGGGCTTCAAGTGGGAGCGCGTGATGAACTTCGAGGACGGCGGCGTGGTGACCGTGACCCAGGACTCCT
CCCTGCAGGACGGCGAGTTCATCTACAAGGTGAAGCTGAAGGGCACCAACTTTCCCTCCGACGGCCCCGT
AATGCAGAAGAAGACCATGGGCAGTGAGGCCTCCTCCGAGCGGATGTACCCCGAGGACGGCGCCCTGAAG
GGCGAGGTTAAGTATAGGCTGAAGCTGAAGGACGGCGGCCACTACGACGCTGAGGTCAAGACCACCTACA
AGGCCAAGAAGCCCGTGCAGCTGCCCGGCGCCTACAACGTCAACCGTAAGTTGGACATCACCTCCCACAA
CGAGGACTACACCATCGTGGAACAGTACGAACGCGCCGAGGGCGCACTCCACCGGCGGCATGGACGAGCT
GTACAGTAGATCGAGCTTGCTGTTTTGCGATGAAGAAGATTTCAGCTGATACAGATAATTCGACGCAGAG
CCGTCTGATAAACGAATTTGTCTGG
